LOCUS       Exported 7980 bp DNA circular SYN 26-JUL-2021
DEFINITION  synthetic circular DNA
ACCESSION   .
VERSION     .
KEYWORDS    .
SOURCE      synthetic DNA construct
  ORGANISM  synthetic DNA construct
REFERENCE   1 (bases 1 to 7980)
  AUTHORS   .
  TITLE     Direct Submission
  JOURNAL   Exported Jul 26, 2021 from SnapGene 5.3.2 https://www.snapgene.com
COMMENT     LOCUS MIGRII 6462 bp DNA circular 14-NOV-2006
SOURCE
  ORGANISM
COMMENT     This file is created by Vector NTI http://www.invitrogen.com/
COMMENT     VNTDATE|425052980|
COMMENT     VNTDBDATE|427051417|
COMMENT     LSOWNER|
COMMENT     VNTNAME|MIGRII|
COMMENT     VNTAUTHORNAME|auto|
COMMENT     VNTREPLTYPE|Plasmid
COMMENT     VNTREPLTYPE|Virus
COMMENT     VNTEXTCHREPL|Bacteria
COMMENT     VNTEXTCHREPL|Animal/Other Eukaryotic
FEATURES             Location/Qualifiers
     source          1..7980
                     /organism="synthetic DNA construct"
                     /mol_type="other DNA"
     LTR             1..515
                     /label=5'LTR
     misc_feature    516..1404
                     /label=packaging signal
     primer_bind     1333..1353
                     /label=MSCV-5'
     misc_feature    1455..1720
                     /label=hU6 promoter
                     /note="hU6 promoter"
     misc_feature    2075..2380
                     /label=ccdB
                     /note="ccdB"
     misc_feature    2433..2525
                     /label=iCRISPR scaffold
                     /note="iCRISPR scaffold"
     misc_feature    2532..3079
                     /label=mPGK promoter
                     /note="mPGK promoter"
     misc_feature    3080..3748
                     /label=Puro-2A-BFP
                     /note="Puro-2A-BFP"
     misc_feature    3695..3748
                     /label=T2A
                     /note="T2A"
     misc_feature    3749..4276
                     /label=Thy1.1
                     /note="Thy1.1"
     LTR             4372..4855
                     /label=3' LTR
     rep_origin      5368..6041
                     /direction=RIGHT
                     /label=ColE1
     misc_feature    complement(6189..7046)
                     /label=AmpR
ORIGIN
        1 tgaaagaccc cacctgtagg tttggcaagc tagcttaagt aacgccattt tgcaaggcat
       61 ggaaaataca taactgagaa tagagaagtt cagatcaagg ttaggaacag agagacagca
      121 gaatatgggc caaacaggat atctgtggta agcagttcct gccccggctc agggccaaga
      181 acagatggtc cccagatgcg gtcccgccct cagcagtttc tagagaacca tcagatgttt
      241 ccagggtgcc ccaaggacct gaaatgaccc tgtgccttat ttgaactaac caatcagttc
      301 gcttctcgct tctgttcgcg cgcttctgct ccccgagctc aataaaagag cccacaaccc
      361 ctcactcggc gcgccagtcc tccgatagac tgcgtcgccc gggtacccgt attcccaata
      421 aagcctcttg ctgtttgcat ccgaatcgtg gactcgctga tccttgggag ggtctcctca
      481 gattgattga ctgcccacct cgggggtctt tcatttggag gttccaccga gatttggaga
      541 cccctgccca gggaccaccg acccccccgc cgggaggtaa gctggccagc ggtcgtttcg
      601 tgtctgtctc tgtctttgtg cgtgtttgtg ccggcatcta atgtttgcgc ctgcgtctgt
      661 actagttagc taactagctc tgtatctggc ggacccgtgg tggaactgac gagttctgaa
      721 cacccggccg caaccctggg agacgtccca gggactttgg gggccgtttt tgtggcccga
      781 cctgaggaag ggagtcgatg tggaatccga ccccgtcagg atatgtggtt ctggtaggag
      841 acgagaacct aaaacagttc ccgcctccgt ctgaattttt gctttcggtt tggaaccgaa
      901 gccgcgcgtc ttgtctgctg cagcgctgca gcatcgttct gtgttgtctc tgtctgactg
      961 tgtttctgta tttgtctgaa aattagggcc agactgttac cactccctta agtttgacct
     1021 taggtcactg gaaagatgtc gagcggatcg ctcacaacca gtcggtagat gtcaagaaga
     1081 gacgttgggt taccttctgc tctgcagaat ggccaacctt taacgtcgga tggccgcgag
     1141 acggcacctt taaccgagac ctcatcaccc aggttaagat caaggtcttt tcacctggcc
     1201 cgcatggaca cccagaccag gtcccctaca tcgtgacctg ggaagccttg gcttttgacc
     1261 cccctccctg ggtcaagccc tttgtacacc ctaagcctcc gcctcctctt cctccatccg
     1321 ccccgtctct cccccttgaa cctcctcgtt cgaccccgcc tcgatcctcc ctttatccag
     1381 ccctcactcc ttctctaggc gccggaatta gatctctcga ggatccagtt tggttagtac
     1441 cgggccctac gcgtccaagg tcgggcagga agagggccta tttcccatga ttccttcata
     1501 tttgcatata cgatacaagg ctgttagaga gataattaga attaatttga ctgtaaacac
     1561 aaagatatta gtacaaaata cgtgacgtag aaagtaataa tttcttgggt agtttgcagt
     1621 tttaaaatta tgttttaaaa tggactatca tatgcttacc gtaacttgaa agtatttcga
     1681 tttcttggct ttatatatct tgtggaaagg acgaaacacc gggtcttccg taatctagag
     1741 gatccggctt actaaaagcc agataacagt atgcgtattt gcgcgctgat ttttgcggta
     1801 taagaatata tactgatatg tatacccgaa gtatgtcaaa aagaggtatg ctatgaagca
     1861 gcgtattaca gtgacagttg acagcgacag ctatcagttg ctcaaggcat atatgatgtc
     1921 aatatctccg gtctggtaag cacaaccatg cagaatgaag cccgtcgtct gcgtgccgaa
     1981 cgctggaaag cggaaaatca ggaagggatg gctgaggtcg cccggtttat tgaaatgaac
     2041 ggctcttttg ctgacgagaa caggggctgg tgaaatgcag tttaaggttt acacctataa
     2101 aagagagagc cgttatcgtc tgtttgtgga tgtacagagt gatattattg acacgcccgg
     2161 gcgacggatg gtgatccccc tggccagtgc acgtctgctg tcagataaag tcccccgtga
     2221 actttacccg gtggtgcata tcggggatga aagctggcgc atgatgacca ccgatatggc
     2281 cagtgtgccg gtctccgtta tcggggaaga agtggctgat ctcagccacc gcgaaaatga
     2341 catcaaaaac gccattaacc tgatgttctg gggaatataa atgtcaggct cccttataca
     2401 cagccagtct gcaggtcgac catagaagac acgtttaaga gctatgctgg aaacagcata
     2461 gcaagtttaa ataaggctag tccgttatca acttgaaaaa gtggcaccga gtcggtgctt
     2521 tttttggatc caattctacc gggtagggga ggcgcttttc ccaaggcagt ctggagcatg
     2581 cgctttagca gccccgctgg gcacttggcg ctacacaagt ggcctctggc ctcgcacaca
     2641 ttccacatcc accggtaggc gccaaccggc tccgttcttt ggtggcccct tcgcgccacc
     2701 ttctactcct cccctagtca ggaagttccc ccccgccccg cagctcgcgt cgtgcaggac
     2761 gtgacaaatg gaagtagcac gtctcactag tctcgtgcag atggacagca ccgctgagca
     2821 atggaagcgg gtaggccttt ggggcagcgg ccaatagcag ctttgctcct tcgctttctg
     2881 ggctcagagg ctgggaaggg gtgggtccgg gggcgggctc aggggcgggc tcaggggcgg
     2941 ggcgggcgcc cgaaggtcct ccggaggccc ggcattctgc acgcttcaaa agcgcacgtc
     3001 tgccgcgctg ttctcctctt cctcatctcc gggcctttcg acctgcatcc atctagatct
     3061 cgagcagctg aagcttacca tgaccgagta caagcccacg gtgcgcctcg ccacccgcga
     3121 cgacgtcccc agggccgtac gcaccctcgc cgccgcgttc gccgactacc ccgccacgcg
     3181 ccacaccgtc gatccggacc gccacatcga gcgggtcacc gagctgcaag aactcttcct
     3241 cacgcgcgtc gggctcgaca tcggcaaggt gtgggtcgcg gacgacggcg ccgcggtggc
     3301 ggtctggacc acgccggaga gcgtcgaagc gggggcggtg ttcgccgaga tcggcccgcg
     3361 catggccgag ttgagcggtt cccggctggc cgcgcagcaa cagatggaag gcctcctggc
     3421 gccgcaccgg cccaaggagc ccgcgtggtt cctggccacc gtcggcgtct cgcccgacca
     3481 ccagggcaag ggtctgggca gcgccgtcgt gctccccgga gtggaggcgg ccgagcgcgc
     3541 cggggtgccc gccttcctgg agacctccgc gccccgcaac ctccccttct acgagcggct
     3601 cggcttcacc gtcaccgccg acgtcgaggt gcccgaagga ccgcgcacct ggtgcatgac
     3661 ccgcaagccc ggtgccggcg gcgggtccgg aggagagggc agaggaagtc tcctaacatg
     3721 cggtgacgtg gaggagaatc ctggcccaac catgggtctt ttctgcagtc accgtcctcg
     3781 aggcaccatg aacccagcca tcagcgtcgc tctcctgctc tcagtcttgc aggtgtcccg
     3841 agggcagaag gtgaccagcc tgacagcctg cctggtgaac caaaaccttc gcctggactg
     3901 ccgccatgag aataacacca aggataactc catccagcat gagttcagcc tgacccgaga
     3961 gaagaggaag cacgtgctct caggcaccct tgggataccc gagcacacgt accgctcccg
     4021 cgtcaccctc tccaaccagc cctatatcaa ggtccttacc ctagccaact tcaccaccaa
     4081 ggatgagggc gactactttt gtgagcttcg cgtctcgggc gcgaatccca tgagctccaa
     4141 taaaagtatc agtgtgtata gagacaagct ggtcaagtgt ggcggcataa gcctgctggt
     4201 tcagaacaca tcctggatgc tgctgctgct gctttccctc tccctcctcc aagccctgga
     4261 cttcatttct ctgtgagtcg acctgcagcc aagctatcga taaaataaaa gattttattt
     4321 agtctccaga aaaagggggg aatgaaagac cccacctgta ggtttggcaa gctagcttaa
     4381 gtaacgccat tttgcaaggc atggaaaata cataactgag aatagagaag ttcagatcaa
     4441 ggttaggaac agagagacag cagaatatgg gccaaacagg atatctgtgg taagcagttc
     4501 ctgccccggc tcagggccaa gaacagatgg tccccagatg cggtcccgcc ctcagcagtt
     4561 tctagagaac catcagatgt ttccagggtg ccccaaggac ctgaaatgac cctgtgcctt
     4621 atttgaacta accaatcagt tcgcttctcg cttctgttcg cgcgcttctg ctccccgagc
     4681 tcaataaaag agcccacaac ccctcactcg gcgcgccagt cctccgatag actgcgtcgc
     4741 ccgggtaccc gtgtatccaa taaaccctct tgcagttgca tccgacttgt ggtctcgctg
     4801 ttccttggga gggtctcctc tgagtgattg actacccgtc agcgggggtc tttcatgggt
     4861 aacagtttct tgaagttgga gaacaacatt ctgagggtag gagtcgaata ttaagtaatc
     4921 ctgactcaat tagccactgt tttgaatcca catactccaa tactcctgaa atagttcatt
     4981 atggacagcg cagaagagct ggggagaatt aattcgtaat catggtcata gctgtttcct
     5041 gtgtgaaatt gttatccgct cacaattcca cacaacatac gagccggaag cataaagtgt
     5101 aaagcctggg gtgcctaatg agtgagctaa ctcacattaa ttgcgttgcg ctcactgccc
     5161 gctttccagt cgggaaacct gtcgtgccag ctgcattaat gaatcggcca acgcgcgggg
     5221 agaggcggtt tgcgtattgg gcgctcttcc gcttcctcgc tcactgactc gctgcgctcg
     5281 gtcgttcggc tgcggcgagc ggtatcagct cactcaaagg cggtaatacg gttatccaca
     5341 gaatcagggg ataacgcagg aaagaacatg tgagcaaaag gccagcaaaa ggccaggaac
     5401 cgtaaaaagg ccgcgttgct ggcgtttttc cataggctcc gcccccctga cgagcatcac
     5461 aaaaatcgac gctcaagtca gaggtggcga aacccgacag gactataaag ataccaggcg
     5521 tttccccctg gaagctccct cgtgcgctct cctgttccga ccctgccgct taccggatac
     5581 ctgtccgcct ttctcccttc gggaagcgtg gcgctttctc atagctcacg ctgtaggtat
     5641 ctcagttcgg tgtaggtcgt tcgctccaag ctgggctgtg tgcacgaacc ccccgttcag
     5701 cccgaccgct gcgccttatc cggtaactat cgtcttgagt ccaacccggt aagacacgac
     5761 ttatcgccac tggcagcagc cactggtaac aggattagca gagcgaggta tgtaggcggt
     5821 gctacagagt tcttgaagtg gtggcctaac tacggctaca ctagaaggac agtatttggt
     5881 atctgcgctc tgctgaagcc agttaccttc ggaaaaagag ttggtagctc ttgatccggc
     5941 aaacaaacca ccgctggtag cggtggtttt tttgtttgca agcagcagat tacgcgcaga
     6001 aaaaaaggat ctcaagaaga tcctttgatc ttttctacgg ggtctgacgc tcagtggaac
     6061 gaaaactcac gttaagggat tttggtcatg agattatcaa aaaggatctt cacctagatc
     6121 cttttaaatt aaaaatgaag ttttaaatca atctaaagta tatatgagta aacttggtct
     6181 gacagttacc aatgcttaat cagtgaggca cctatctcag cgatctgtct atttcgttca
     6241 tccatagttg cctgactccc cgtcgtgtag ataactacga tacgggaggg cttaccatct
     6301 ggccccagtg ctgcaatgat accgcgagac ccacgctcac cggctccaga tttatcagca
     6361 ataaaccagc cagccggaag ggccgagcgc agaagtggtc ctgcaacttt atccgcctcc
     6421 atccagtcta ttaattgttg ccgggaagct agagtaagta gttcgccagt taatagtttg
     6481 cgcaacgttg ttgccattgc tacaggcatc gtggtgtcac gctcgtcgtt tggtatggct
     6541 tcattcagct ccggttccca acgatcaagg cgagttacat gatcccccat gttgtgcaaa
     6601 aaagcggtta gctccttcgg tcctccgatc gttgtcagaa gtaagttggc cgcagtgtta
     6661 tcactcatgg ttatggcagc actgcataat tctcttactg tcatgccatc cgtaagatgc
     6721 ttttctgtga ctggtgagta ctcaaccaag tcattctgag aatagtgtat gcggcgaccg
     6781 agttgctctt gcccggcgtc aatacgggat aataccgcgc cacatagcag aactttaaaa
     6841 gtgctcatca ttggaaaacg ttcttcgggg cgaaaactct caaggatctt accgctgttg
     6901 agatccagtt cgatgtaacc cactcgtgca cccaactgat cttcagcatc ttttactttc
     6961 accagcgttt ctgggtgagc aaaaacagga aggcaaaatg ccgcaaaaaa gggaataagg
     7021 gcgacacgga aatgttgaat actcatactc ttcctttttc aatattattg aagcatttat
     7081 cagggttatt gtctcatgag cggatacata tttgaatgta tttagaaaaa taaacaaata
     7141 ggggttccgc gcacatttcc ccgaaaagtg ccacctgacg tctaagaaac cattattatc
     7201 atgacattaa cctataaaaa taggcgtatc acgaggccct ttcgtctcgc gcgtttcggt
     7261 gatgacggtg aaaacctctg acacatgcag ctcccggaga cggtcacagc ttgtctgtaa
     7321 gcggatgccg ggagcagaca agcccgtcag ggcgcgtcag cgggtgttgg cgggtgtcgg
     7381 ggctggctta actatgcggc atcagagcag attgtactga gagtgcacca tatgcggtgt
     7441 gaaataccgc acagatgcgt aaggagaaaa taccgcatca ggcgccattc gccattcagg
     7501 ctgcgcaact gttgggaagg gcgatcggtg cgggcctctt cgctattacg ccagctggcg
     7561 aaagggggat gtgctgcaag gcgattaagt tgggtaacgc cagggttttc ccagtcacga
     7621 cgttgtaaaa cgacggcgca aggaatggtg catgcaagga gatggcgccc aacagtcccc
     7681 cggccacggg gcctgccacc atacccacgc cgaaacaagc gctcatgagc ccgaagtggc
     7741 gagcccgatc ttccccatcg gtgatgtcgg cgatataggc gccagcaacc gcacctgtgg
     7801 cgccggtgat gccggccacg atgcgtccgg cgtagaggcg attagtccaa tttgttaaag
     7861 acaggatatc agtggtccag gctctagttt tgactcaaca atatcaccag ctgaagccta
     7921 tagagtacga gccatagata aaataaaaga ttttatttag tctccagaaa aaggggggaa
//
